>Addgene plasmid #120332 | pMOD3-mWasabi-Sh_ble | addgene full sequence | sequence record 232290 | Addgene NGS Result
TCGCGCGTTTCGGTGATGACGGTGAAAACCTCTGACACATGCAGCTCCCGGAGACGGTCACAGCTTGTCT
GTAAGCGGATGCCGGGAGCAGACAAGCCCGTCAGGGCGCGTCAGCGGGTGTTGGCGGGTGTCGGGGCTGG
CTTAACTATGCGGCATCAGAGCAGATTGTACTGAGAGTGCACCATATGCGGTGTGAAATACCGCACAGAT
GCGTAAGGAGAAAATACCGCATCAGGCGCCATTCGCCATTCAGGCTGCGCAACTGTTGGGAAGGGCGATC
GGTGCGGGCCTCTTCGCTATTACGACAGCTGTCTCTTATACACATCTCAACCATCATCGATGAATTTTCT
CGGGTGTTCTCGCATATTGGCTCGAATTCTAAGGAGGAAAAAAAATGGTGAGTAAAGGCGAAGAAACCAC
CATGGGCGTGATTAAACCAGATATGAAAATCAAGCTGAAAATGGAAGGTAATGTTAACGGCCATGCATTT
GTAATTGAAGGCGAGGGAGAGGGCAAGCCGTATGATGGTACGAATACGATCAATCTGGAGGTTAAGGAAG
GCGCGCCTTTACCCTTTTCCTATGATATCCTGACCACCGCCTTTTCGTATGGTAATCGCGCATTCACGAA
ATATCCGGACGATATCCCGAACTATTTCAAACAGAGCTTTCCGGAAGGTTATAGCTGGGAACGTACCATG
ACCTTCGAGGATAAGGGCATCGTGAAAGTGAAAAGCGATATTTCCATGGAAGAAGATTCTTTCATCTACG
AGATCCATCTGAAAGGCGAAAACTTCCCGCCAAACGGTCCAGTGATGCAGAAAGAGACGACGGGCTGGGA
TGCGAGCACGGAGCGTATGTATGTTCGCGACGGCGTGCTGAAGGGTGATGTCAAGATGAAACTCCTGCTG
GAAGGCGGTGGCCACCACCGTGTGGATTTCAAGACGATTTACCGCGCCAAGAAGGCGGTCAAACTGCCAG
ACTACCACTTTGTGGACCATCGTATTGAAATCCTTAATCATGATAAAGACTATAACAAAGTGACCGTATA
CGAGATTGCAGTGGCACGCAATTCCACGGACGGCATGGACGAACTTTACAAATAAGTCGACGGAGGACAG
TAATGGCCAAGTTGACCAGTGCCGTTCCGGTGCTGACCGCACGTGACGTCGCCGGAGCAGTGGAGTTCTG
GACCGACCGTCTGGGGTTCTCCCGTGACTTCGTGGAGGACGACTTCGCCGGTGTGGTCCGTGACGACGTG
ACCCTGTTCATCAGCGCGGTCCAGGACCAGGTGGTGCCGGACAACACCCTGGCCTGGGTGTGGGTGCGTG
GCCTGGACGAGCTGTACGCCGAGTGGAGCGAAGTCGTGTCCACGAACTTCCGTGACGCCTCCGGGCCGGC
CATGACCGAGATCGGCGAGCAGCCGTGGGGGCGTGAGTTCGCCCTGCGCGACCCAGCCGGCAACTGCGTG
CACTTCGTGGCCGAGGAGCAGGACTGAAAGCTTTAAAAGCCTTATATATTCTTTTTTTTCTTATAAAACT
TAAAACCTTAGAGGCTATTTAAGTTGCTGATTTATATTAATTTTATTGTTCAAACATGAGAGCTTAGTAC
GTGAAACATGAGAGCTTAGTACGTTAGCCATGAGAGCTTAGTACGTTAGCCATGAGGGTTTAGTTCGTTA
AACATGAGAGCTTAGTACGTTAAACATGAGAGCTTAGTACGTGAAACATGAGAGCTTAGTACGTACTATC
AACAGGTTGAACTGCCAACGACTACGCACTAGCCAACAAGAGCTTCAGGGTTGAGATGTGTATAAGAGAC
AGCTGTCTTAATGAATCGGCCAACGCGCGGGGAGAGGCGGTTTGCGTATTGGGCGCTCTTCCGCTTCCTC
GCTCACTGACTCGCTGCGCTCGGTCGTTCGGCTGCGGCGAGCGGTATCAGCTCACTCAAAGGCGGTAATA
CGGTTATCCACAGAATCAGGGGATAACGCAGGAAAGAACATGTGAGCAAAAGGCCAGCAAAAGGCCAGGA
ACCGTAAAAAGGCCGCGTTGCTGGCGTTTTTCCATAGGCTCCGCCCCCCTGACGAGCATCACAAAAATCG
ACGCTCAAGTCAGAGGTGGCGAAACCCGACAGGACTATAAAGATACCAGGCGTTTCCCCCTGGAAGCTCC
CTCGTGCGCTCTCCTGTTCCGACCCTGCCGCTTACCGGATACCTGTCCGCCTTTCTCCCTTCGGGAAGCG
TGGCGCTTTCTCATAGCTCACGCTGTAGGTATCTCAGTTCGGTGTAGGTCGTTCGCTCCAAGCTGGGCTG
TGTGCACGAACCCCCCGTTCAGCCCGACCGCTGCGCCTTATCCGGTAACTATCGTCTTGAGTCCAACCCG
GTAAGACACGACTTATCGCCACTGGCAGCAGCCACTGGTAACAGGATTAGCAGAGCGAGGTATGTAGGCG
GTGCTACAGAGTTCTTGAAGTGGTGGCCTAACTACGGCTACACTAGAAGAACAGTATTTGGTATCTGCGC
TCTGCTGAAGCCAGTTACCTTCGGAAAAAGAGTTGGTAGCTCTTGATCCGGCAAACAAACCACCGCTGGT
AGCGGTGGTTTTTTTGTTTGCAAGCAGCAGATTACGCGCAGAAAAAAAGGATCTCAAGAAGATCCTTTGA
TCTTTTCTACGGGGTCTGACGCTCAGTGGAACGAAAACTCACGTTAAGGGATTTTGGTCATGAGATTATC
AAAAAGGATCTTCACCTAGATCCTTTTAAATTAAAAATGAAGTTTTAAATCAATCTAAAGTATATATGAG
TAAACTTGGTCTGACAGTTACCAATGCTTAATCAGTGAGGCACCTATCTCAGCGATCTGTCTATTTCGTT
CATCCATAGTTGCCTGACTCCCCGTCGTGTAGATAACTACGATACGGGAGGGCTTACCATCTGGCCCCAG
TGCTGCAATGATACCGCGAGACCCACGCTCACCGGCTCCAGATTTATCAGCAATAAACCAGCCAGCCGGA
AGGGCCGAGCGCAGAAGTGGTCCTGCAACTTTATCCGCCTCCATCCAGTCTATTAATTGTTGCCGGGAAG
CTAGAGTAAGTAGTTCGCCAGTTAATAGTTTGCGCAACGTTGTTGCCATTGCTACAGGCATCGTGGTGTC
ACGCTCGTCGTTTGGTATGGCTTCATTCAGCTCCGGTTCCCAACGATCAAGGCGAGTTACATGATCCCCC
ATGTTGTGCAAAAAAGCGGTTAGCTCCTTCGGTCCTCCGATCGTTGTCAGAAGTAAGTTGGCCGCAGTGT
TATCACTCATGGTTATGGCAGCACTGCATAATTCTCTTACTGTCATGCCATCCGTAAGATGCTTTTCTGT
GACTGGTGAGTACTCAACCAAGTCATTCTGAGAATAGTGTATGCGGCGACCGAGTTGCTCTTGCCCGGCG
TCAATACGGGATAATACCGCGCCACATAGCAGAACTTTAAAAGTGCTCATCATTGGAAAACGTTCTTCGG
GGCGAAAACTCTCAAGGATCTTACCGCTGTTGAGATCCAGTTCGATGTAACCCACTCGTGCACCCAACTG
ATCTTCAGCATCTTTTACTTTCACCAGCGTTTCTGGGTGAGCAAAAACAGGAAGGCAAAATGCCGCAAAA
AAGGGAATAAGGGCGACACGGAAATGTTGAATACTCATACTCTTCCTTTTTCAATATTATTGAAGCATTT
ATCAGGGTTATTGTCTCATGAGCGGATACATATTTGAATGTATTTAGAAAAATAAACAAATAGGGGTTCC
GCGCACATTTCCCCGAAAAGTGCCACCTGACGTCTAAGAAACCATTATTATCATGACATTAACCTATAAA
AATAGGCGTATCACGAGGCCCTTTCGTC
Features (pLannotate 1.2.2; 12 found; start..end, strand, type, name):
    137..236     +  misc_feature   bom (fragment): basis of mobility region from pBR322
    242..311     -  CDS            lacZα (fragment): LacZα fragment of β-galactosidase; lacZ fragment
    309..327     +  misc_feature   Tn5 ME: hyperactive mosaic end for Tn5 transposase recognition (Reznikoff et al., 2004)
    395..1102    +  CDS            mWasabi: mWasabi is a basic (constitutively fluorescent) green fluorescent protein published in 2008, derived from Clavularia sp.. It has high acid sensitivity.
   1123..1494    +  CDS            ble: BLE_STRHI - Experimental evidence at protein level: Swiss-Prot protein existence level 1. Binding protein with a strong affinity to the bleomycin family of antibiotics. From Streptoalloteichus hindustanus.
   1497..1765    -  rep_origin     R6K γ ori (fragment): γ replication origin from E. coli plasmid R6K; requires the R6K initiator protein pi for replication
   1804..1822    -  misc_feature   Tn5 ME: hyperactive mosaic end for Tn5 transposase recognition (Reznikoff et al., 2004)
   1828..1876    -  CDS            lacI (fragment): lac repressor; lacI; The lac repressor binds to the lac operator to inhibit transcription in E. coli. This inhibition can be relieved by adding lactose or isopropyl-β-D-thiogalactopyranoside (IPTG).
   2059..2647    -  rep_origin     ori: high-copy-number ColE1/pMB1/pBR322/pUC origin of replication
   2818..3678    -  CDS            AmpR: β-lactamase; bla; confers resistance to ampicillin, carbenicillin, and related antibiotics
   3679..3783    -  promoter       AmpR promoter: bla
   3878..35      +  CDS            rop (fragment) (across the origin): Rop protein, which maintains plasmids at low copy number; rop
