>Addgene plasmid #120332 | pMOD3-mWasabi-Sh_ble | depositor full sequence | sequence record 232292 | pMOD3-mWasabi-Sh_ble
TCGCGCGTTTCGGTGATGACGGTGAAAACCTCTGACACATGCAGCTCCCGGAGACGGTCACAGCTTGTCT
GTAAGCGGATGCCGGGAGCAGACAAGCCCGTCAGGGCGCGTCAGCGGGTGTTGGCGGGTGTCGGGGCTGG
CTTAACTATGCGGCATCAGAGCAGATTGTACTGAGAGTGCACCATATGCGGTGTGAAATACCGCACAGAT
GCGTAAGGAGAAAATACCGCATCAGGCGCCATTCGCCATTCAGGCTGCGCAACTGTTGGGAAGGGCGATC
GGTGCGGGCCTCTTCGCTATTACGACAGCTGTCTCTTATACACATCTCAACCATCATCGATGAATTTTCT
CGGGTGTTCTCGCATATTGGCTCGAATTCTAAGGAGGAAAAAAAATGGTGAGTAAAGGCGAAGAAACCAC
CATGGGCGTGATTAAACCAGATATGAAAATCAAGCTGAAAATGGAAGGTAATGTTAACGGCCATGCATTT
GTAATTGAAGGCGAGGGAGAGGGCAAGCCGTATGATGGTACGAATACGATCAATCTGGAGGTTAAGGAAG
GCGCGCCTTTACCCTTTTCCTATGATATCCTGACCACCGCCTTTTCGTATGGTAATCGCGCATTCACGAA
ATATCCGGACGATATCCCGAACTATTTCAAACAGAGCTTTCCGGAAGGTTATAGCTGGGAACGTACCATG
ACCTTCGAGGATAAGGGCATCGTGAAAGTGAAAAGCGATATTTCCATGGAAGAAGATTCTTTCATCTACG
AGATCCATCTGAAAGGCGAAAACTTCCCGCCAAACGGTCCAGTGATGCAGAAAGAGACGACGGGCTGGGA
TGCGAGCACGGAGCGTATGTATGTTCGCGACGGCGTGCTGAAGGGTGATGTCAAGATGAAACTCCTGCTG
GAAGGCGGTGGCCACCACCGTGTGGATTTCAAGACGATTTACCGCGCCAAGAAGGCGGTCAAACTGCCAG
ACTACCACTTTGTGGACCATCGTATTGAAATCCTTAATCATGATAAAGACTATAACAAAGTGACCGTATA
CGAGATTGCAGTGGCACGCAATTCCACGGACGGCATGGACGAACTTTACAAATAAGTCGACGGAGGACAG
TAATGGCCAAGTTGACCAGTGCCGTTCCGGTGCTGACCGCACGTGACGTCGCCGGAGCAGTGGAGTTCTG
GACCGACCGTCTGGGGTTCTCCCGTGACTTCGTGGAGGACGACTTCGCCGGTGTGGTCCGTGACGACGTG
ACCCTGTTCATCAGCGCGGTCCAGGACCAGGTGGTGCCGGACAACACCCTGGCCTGGGTGTGGGTGCGTG
GCCTGGACGAGCTGTACGCCGAGTGGAGCGAAGTCGTGTCCACGAACTTCCGTGACGCCTCCGGGCCGGC
CATGACCGAGATCGGCGAGCAGCCGTGGGGGCGTGAGTTCGCCCTGCGCGACCCGGCCGGCAACTGCGTG
CACTTCGTGGCCGAGGAGCAGGACTGAAAGCTTTAAAAGCCTTATATATTCTTTTTTTTCTTATAAAACT
TAAAACCTTAGAGGCTATTTAAGTTGCTGATTTATATTAATTTTATTGTTCAAACATGAGAGCTTAGTAC
GTGAAACATGAGAGCTTAGTACGTTAGCCATGAGAGCTTAGTACGTTAGCCATGAGGGTTTAGTTCGTTA
AACATGAGAGCTTAGTACGTTAAACATGAGAGCTTAGTACGTGAAACATGAGAGCTTAGTACGTACTATC
AACAGGTTGAACTGCCAACGACTACGCACTAGCCAACAAGAGCTTCAGGGTTGAGATGTGTATAAGAGAC
AGCTGTCTTAATGAATCGGCCAACGCGCGGGGAGAGGCGGTTTGCGTATTGGGCGCTCTTCCGCTTCCTC
GCTCACTGACTCGCTGCGCTCGGTCGTTCGGCTGCGGCGAGCGGTATCAGCTCACTCAAAGGCGGTAATA
CGGTTATCCACAGAATCAGGGGATAACGCAGGAAAGAACATGTGAGCAAAAGGCCAGCAAAAGGCCAGGA
ACCGTAAAAAGGCCGCGTTGCTGGCGTTTTTCCATAGGCTCCGCCCCCCTGACGAGCATCACAAAAATCG
ACGCTCAAGTCAGAGGTGGCGAAACCCGACAGGACTATAAAGATACCAGGCGTTTCCCCCTGGAAGCTCC
CTCGTGCGCTCTCCTGTTCCGACCCTGCCGCTTACCGGATACCTGTCCGCCTTTCTCCCTTCGGGAAGCG
TGGCGCTTTCTCATAGCTCACGCTGTAGGTATCTCAGTTCGGTGTAGGTCGTTCGCTCCAAGCTGGGCTG
TGTGCACGAACCCCCCGTTCAGCCCGACCGCTGCGCCTTATCCGGTAACTATCGTCTTGAGTCCAACCCG
GTAAGACACGACTTATCGCCACTGGCAGCAGCCACTGGTAACAGGATTAGCAGAGCGAGGTATGTAGGCG
GTGCTACAGAGTTCTTGAAGTGGTGGCCTAACTACGGCTACACTAGAAGGACAGTATTTGGTATCTGCGC
TCTGCTGAAGCCAGTTACCTTCGGAAAAAGAGTTGGTAGCTCTTGATCCGGCAAACAAACCACCGCTGGT
AGCGGTGGTTTTTTTGTTTGCAAGCAGCAGATTACGCGCAGAAAAAAAGGATCTCAAGAAGATCCTTTGA
TCTTTTCTACGGGGTCTGACGCTCAGTGGAACGAAAACTCACGTTAAGGGATTTTGGTCATGAGATTATC
AAAAAGGATCTTCACCTAGATCCTTTTAAATTAAAAATGAAGTTTTAAATCAATCTAAAGTATATATGAG
TAAACTTGGTCTGACAGTTACCAATGCTTAATCAGTGAGGCACCTATCTCAGCGATCTGTCTATTTCGTT
CATCCATAGTTGCCTGACTCCCCGTCGTGTAGATAACTACGATACGGGAGGGCTTACCATCTGGCCCCAG
TGCTGCAATGATACCGCGAGACCCACGCTCACCGGCTCCAGATTTATCAGCAATAAACCAGCCAGCCGGA
AGGGCCGAGCGCAGAAGTGGTCCTGCAACTTTATCCGCCTCCATCCAGTCTATTAATTGTTGCCGGGAAG
CTAGAGTAAGTAGTTCGCCAGTTAATAGTTTGCGCAACGTTGTTGCCATTGCTACAGGCATCGTGGTGTC
ACGCTCGTCGTTTGGTATGGCTTCATTCAGCTCCGGTTCCCAACGATCAAGGCGAGTTACATGATCCCCC
ATGTTGTGCAAAAAAGCGGTTAGCTCCTTCGGTCCTCCGATCGTTGTCAGAAGTAAGTTGGCCGCAGTGT
TATCACTCATGGTTATGGCAGCACTGCATAATTCTCTTACTGTCATGCCATCCGTAAGATGCTTTTCTGT
GACTGGTGAGTACTCAACCAAGTCATTCTGAGAATAGTGTATGCGGCGACCGAGTTGCTCTTGCCCGGCG
TCAATACGGGATAATACCGCGCCACATAGCAGAACTTTAAAAGTGCTCATCATTGGAAAACGTTCTTCGG
GGCGAAAACTCTCAAGGATCTTACCGCTGTTGAGATCCAGTTCGATGTAACCCACTCGTGCACCCAACTG
ATCTTCAGCATCTTTTACTTTCACCAGCGTTTCTGGGTGAGCAAAAACAGGAAGGCAAAATGCCGCAAAA
AAGGGAATAAGGGCGACACGGAAATGTTGAATACTCATACTCTTCCTTTTTCAATATTATTGAAGCATTT
ATCAGGGTTATTGTCTCATGAGCGGATACATATTTGAATGTATTTAGAAAAATAAACAAATAGGGGTTCC
GCGCACATTTCCCCGAAAAGTGCCACCTGACGTCTAAGAAACCATTATTATCATGACATTAACCTATAAA
AATAGGCGTATCACGAGGCCCTTTCGTC
Features (pLannotate 1.2.2; 12 found; start..end, strand, type, name):
    137..236     +  misc_feature   bom (fragment): basis of mobility region from pBR322
    242..311     -  CDS            lacZα (fragment): LacZα fragment of β-galactosidase; lacZ fragment
    309..327     +  misc_feature   Tn5 ME: hyperactive mosaic end for Tn5 transposase recognition (Reznikoff et al., 2004)
    395..1102    +  CDS            mWasabi: mWasabi is a basic (constitutively fluorescent) green fluorescent protein published in 2008, derived from Clavularia sp.. It has high acid sensitivity.
   1123..1494    +  CDS            ble: BLE_STRHI - Experimental evidence at protein level: Swiss-Prot protein existence level 1. Binding protein with a strong affinity to the bleomycin family of antibiotics. From Streptoalloteichus hindustanus.
   1497..1765    -  rep_origin     R6K γ ori (fragment): γ replication origin from E. coli plasmid R6K; requires the R6K initiator protein pi for replication
   1804..1822    -  misc_feature   Tn5 ME: hyperactive mosaic end for Tn5 transposase recognition (Reznikoff et al., 2004)
   1828..1876    -  CDS            lacI (fragment): lac repressor; lacI; The lac repressor binds to the lac operator to inhibit transcription in E. coli. This inhibition can be relieved by adding lactose or isopropyl-β-D-thiogalactopyranoside (IPTG).
   2059..2647    -  rep_origin     ori: high-copy-number ColE1/pMB1/pBR322/pUC origin of replication
   2818..3678    -  CDS            AmpR: β-lactamase; bla; confers resistance to ampicillin, carbenicillin, and related antibiotics
   3679..3783    -  promoter       AmpR promoter: bla
   3878..35      +  CDS            rop (fragment) (across the origin): Rop protein, which maintains plasmids at low copy number; rop
