[The description below was written by a language model from this plasmid's Addgene catalogue record and pLannotate feature annotations shown in this document.]
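Description:
pMOD3-mWasabi-Sh_ble is a 3.9 kb bacterial transposon-construction plasmid built on the Epicentre pMOD3 backbone and designed as a promoter trap that reports with the green fluorescent protein mWasabi. The plasmid itself is maintained at high copy in E. coli through a ColE1/pUC-type origin and is selected with ampicillin via the bla gene and its native promoter. Short remnants of lacZα, lacI, rop and the pBR322 bom region are annotated in the backbone but are only fragments, so they are presumably non-functional.

The functional payload lies between two 19 bp hyperactive Tn5 mosaic ends, which are the recognition sequences for Tn5 transposase and define the segment that can be mobilised as a transposon. Within this segment, reading in one direction, are the mWasabi coding sequence (cloned between EcoRI and HindIII sites), followed closely by the Sh ble gene from Streptoalloteichus hindustanus, whose product binds bleomycin-family antibiotics and provides the phleomycin selection listed in the record. An R6K γ origin, annotated as a partial match, follows in the opposite orientation. No promoter is recorded or annotated upstream of mWasabi, and none is annotated for ble either. This is consistent with the trap design: expression of the reporter, and apparently of the resistance marker, would depend on insertion downstream of an active promoter in the recipient genome. The R6K γ origin replicates only when the pi initiator protein is supplied, and in pMOD3-type transposons it typically allows recovery of insertion sites by rescue cloning in pir-expressing strains, although the record does not describe that use here.

The stated purpose is a bacterial mWasabi promoter trap. The associated publication concerns intracellular replication of Brucella neotomae during coinfection with Legionella pneumophila, but the record does not specify the target organism.
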