Addgene plasmid #120332: pMOD3-mWasabi-Sh_ble
Purpose: Bacterial mWasabi promoter trap
Depositing lab: James Kirby. Depositing organization: Beth Israel Deaconess Medical Center. Publication: Promotion and Rescue of Intracellular Brucella neotomae Replication during Coinfection with Legionella pneumophila. Kang YS, Kirby JE. Infect Immun. 2017 Apr 21;85(5). pii: e00991-16. doi: 10.1128/IAI.00991-16. Print 2017 May. PubMed 28264909.
Backbone
  Vector backbone: pMOD3
  Backbone manufacturer: Epicentre
  Vector type: Bacterial Expression
  Selectable markers: Phleomycin
Growth in bacteria
  Bacterial resistance: Ampicillin, 100 μg/mL
  Growth temperature: 37°C
  Growth strain: NEB 5-alpha
  Copy number: High Copy
Gene/Insert
  Gene/Insert name: mWasabi
  Promoter: (None)
  Cloning method: Restriction Enzyme; 5′ cloning site EcoRI (unknown if destroyed); 3′ cloning site HindIII (unknown if destroyed)
Terms and licenses: Academic/Nonprofit Terms; Industry Terms: Not Available to Industry
How to cite: pMOD3-mWasabi-Sh_ble was a gift from James Kirby (Addgene plasmid # 120332 ; http://n2t.net/addgene:120332 ; RRID:Addgene_120332)
